>Addgene plasmid #54455 | LI B-E GUSi Koz c3 | depositor full sequence | sequence record 84672 | Full Sequence
CGACGTAGCCACCTACTCCCAACATCAGCCGGACTCCGATTACCTCGGGAACTTGCTCCGTAGTAAGACA
TTCATCGCGCTTGCTGCCTTCGACCAAGAAGCGGTTGTTGGCGCTCTCGCGGCTTACGTTCTGCCCAGGT
TTGAGCAGCCGCGTAGTGAGATCTATATCTATGATCTCGCAGTCTCCGGCGAGCACCGGAGGCAGGGCAT
TGCCACCGCGCTCATCAATCTCCTCAAGCATGAGGCCAACGCGCTTGGTGCTTATGTGATCTACGTGCAA
GCAGATTACGGTGACGATCCCGCAGTGGCTCTCTATACAAAGTTGGGCATACGGGAAGAAGTGATGCACT
TTGATATCGACCCAAGTACCGCCACCTAACAATTCGTTCAAGCCGAGATCGGCTTCCCGGCCGCGGAGTT
GTTCGGTAAATTGTCACAACGCCGCTCATGACATTAACCTATAAAAATAGGCGTATCACGAGGCCCTTTT
GTCTCGCGCGTTTCGGTGATGACGGTGAAAACCTCTGACACATGCAGCTCCCGGAGAAGGTCACAGCTTG
TCTGTAAGCGGATGCCGGGAGCAGACAAGCCCGTCAGGGCGCGTCAGCGGGTGTTGGCGGGTGTCGGGGC
TGGCTTAACTATGCGGCATCAGAGCAGATTGTACTGAGAGTGCACCATATGCGGTGTGAAATACCGCACA
GATGCGTAAGGAGAAAATACCGCATCAGGCGCCATTCGCCATTCAGGCTGCGCAACTGTTGGGAAGGGCG
ATCGGTGCGGGCCTCTTCGCTATTACGCCAGCTGGCGAAAGGGGGATGTGCTGCAAGGCGATTAAGTTGG
GTAACGCCAGGGTTTTCCCAGTCACGACGTTGTAAAACGACGGCCAGTGAATTCGAGCTCGGTACCTCGC
GAATGCATCTAGATATCGGATCCCATGGTCTCATCTGAACAATGTTACGTCCTGTAGAAACCCCAACCCG
TGAAATCAAAAAACTCGACGGCCTGTGGGCATTCAGTCTGGATCGCGAAAACTGTGGAATTGATCAGCGT
TGGTGGGAAAGCGCGTTACAAGAAAGCCGGGCAATTGCTGTGCCAGGCAGTTTTAACGATCAGTTCGCCG
ATGCAGATATTCGTAATTATGCGGGCAACGTCTGGTATCAGCGCGAAGTCTTTATACCGAAAGGTTGGGC
AGGCCAGCGTATCGTGCTGCGTTTCGATGCGGTCACTCATTACGGCAAAGTGTGGGTCAATAATCAGGAA
GTGATGGAGCATCAGGGCGGCTATACGCCATTTGAAGCCGATGTCACGCCGTATGTTATTGCCGGGAAAA
GTGTACGTATCACCGTTTGTGTGAACAACGAACTGAACTGGCAGACTATCCCGCCGGGAATGGTGATTAC
CGACGAAAACGGCAAGAAAAAGCAGTCTTACTTCCATGATTTCTTTAACTATGCCGGAATCCATCGCAGC
GTAATGCTCTACACCACGCCGAACACCTGGGTGGACGATATCACCGTGGTGACGCATGTCGCGCAAGACT
GTAACCACGCGTCTGTTGACTGGCAGGTGGTGGCCAATGGTGATGTCAGCGTTGAACTGCGTGATGCGGA
TCAACAGGTGGTTGCAACTGGACAAGGCACTAGCGGGACTTTGCAAGTGGTGAATCCGCACCTCTGGCAA
CCGGGTGAAGGTTATCTCTATGAACTGTGCGTCACAGCCAAAAGCCAGACAGAGTGTGATATCTACCCGC
TTCGCGTCGGCATCCGGTCAGTGGCAGTGAAGGGCCAACAGTTCCTGATTAACCACAAACCGTTCTACTT
TACTGGCTTTGGTCGTCATGAAGATGCGGACTTACGTGGCAAAGGATTCGATAACGTGCTGATGGTGCAC
GACCACGCATTAATGGACTGGATTGGGGCCAACTCCTACCGTACCTCGCATTACCCTTACGCTGAAGAGA
TGCTCGACTGGGCAGATGAACATGGCATCGTGGTGATTGATGAAACTGCTGCTGTCGGCTTTAACCTCTC
TTTAGGCATTGGTTTCGAAGCGGGCAACAAGCCGAAAGAACTGTACAGCGAAGAGGCAGTCAACGGGGAA
ACTCAGCAAGCGCACTTACAGGCGATTAAAGAGCTGATAGCGCGTGACAAAAACCACCCAAGCGTGGTGA
TGTGGAGTATTGCCAACGAACCGGATACCCGTCCGCAAGTGCACGGGAATATTTCGCCACTGGCGGAAGC
AACGCGTAAACTCGACCCGACGCGTCCGATCACCTGCGTCAATGTAATGTTCTGCGACGCTCACACCGAT
ACCATCAGCGATCTCTTTGATGTGCTGTGCCTGAACCGTTATTACGGATGGTATGTCCAAAGCGGCGATT
TGGAAACGGCAGAGAAGGTACTGGAAAAAGAACTTCTGGCCTGGCAGGAGAAACTGCATCAGCCGATTAT
CATCACCGAATACGGCGTGGATACGTTAGCCGGGCTGCACTCAATGTACACCGACATGTGGAGTGAAGAG
TATCAGTGTGCATGGCTGGATATGTATCACCGCGTCTTTGATCGCGTCAGCGCCGTCGTCGGTGAACAGG
TATGGAATTTCGCCGATTTTGCGACCTCGCAAGGCATATTGCGCGTTGGCGGTAACAAGAAAGGGATCTT
CACTCGCGACCGCAAACCGAAGTCGGCGGCTTTTCTGCTGCAAAAACGCTGGACTGGCATGAACTTCGGT
GAAAAACCGCAGCAGGGAGGCAAACAATGAAATCTGAGACCTAGGGCCCGTCGACTGCAGAGGCCTGCAT
GCAAGCTTGGCGTAATCATGGTCATAGCTGTTTCCTGTGTGAAATTGTTATCCGCTCACAATTCCACACA
ACATACGAGCCGGAAGCATAAAGTGTAAAGCCTGGGGTGCCTAATGAGTGAGCTAACTCACATTAATTGC
GTTGCGCTCACTGCCCGCTTTCCAGTCGGGAAACCTGTCGTGCCAGCTGCATTAATGAATCGGCCAACGC
GCGGGGAGAGGCGGTTTGCGTATTGGGCGCTCTTCCGCTTCCTCGCTCACTGACTCGCTGCGCTCGGTCG
TTCGGCTGCGGCGAGCGGTATCAGCTCACTCAAAGGCGGTAATACGGTTATCCACAGAATCAGGGGATAA
CGCAGGAAAGAACATGTGAGCAAAAGGCCAGCAAAAGGCCAGGAACCGTAAAAAGGCCGCGTTGCTGGCG
TTTTTCCATAGGCTCCGCCCCCCTGACGAGCATCACAAAAATCGACGCTCAAGTCAGAGGTGGCGAAACC
CGACAGGACTATAAAGATACCAGGCGTTTCCCCCTGGAAGCTCCCTCGTGCGCTCTCCTGTTCCGACCCT
GCCGCTTACCGGATACCTGTCCGCCTTTCTCCCTTCGGGAAGCGTGGCGCTTTCTCATAGCTCACGCTGT
AGGTATCTCAGTTCGGTGTAGGTCGTTCGCTCCAAGCTGGGCTGTGTGCACGAACCCCCCGTTCAGCCCG
ACCGCTGCGCCTTATCCGGTAACTATCGTCTTGAGTCCAACCCGGTAAGACACGACTTATCGCCACTGGC
AGCAGCCACTGGTAACAGGATTAGCAGAGCGAGGTATGTAGGCGGTGCTACAGAGTTCTTGAAGTGGTGG
CCTAACTACGGCTACACTAGAAGAACAGTATTTGGTATCTGCGCTCTGCTGAAGCCAGTTACCTTCGGAA
AAAGAGTTGGTAGCTCTTGATCCGGCAAACAAACCACCGCTGGTAGCGGTGGTTTTTTTGTTTGCAAGCA
GCAGATTACGCGCAGAAAAAAAGGATCTCAAGAAGATCCTTTGATCTTTTCTACGGGGTCTGACGCTCAG
TGGAACGAAAACTCACGTTAAGGGATTTTGGTCATGAGGCGCACACCGTGGAAACGGATGAAGGCACGAA
CCCAGTTGACATAAGCCTGTTCGGTTCGTAAACTGTAATGCAAGTAGCGTATGCGCTCACGCAACTGGTC
CAGAACCTTGACCGAACGCAGCGGTGGTAACGGCGCAGTGGCGGTTTTCATGGCTTGTTATGACTGTTTT
TTTGTACAGTCTATGCCTCGGGCATCCAAGCAGCAAGCGCGTTACGCCGTGGGTCGATGTTTGATGTTAT
GGAGCAGCAACGATGTTACGCAGCAGCAACGATGTTACGCAGCAGGGCAGTCGCCCTAAAACAAAGTTAG
GTGGCTCAAGTATGGGCATCATTCGCACATGTAGGCTCGGCCCTGACCAAGTCAAATCCATGCGGGCTGC
TCTTGATCTTTTCGGTCGTGAGTTCGG
Features (pLannotate 1.2.2; 11 found; start..end, strand, type, name):
    493..528     +  CDS            rop (fragment): Rop protein, which maintains plasmids at low copy number; rop
    630..729     +  misc_feature   bom (fragment): basis of mobility region from pBR322
    735..892     -  CDS            lacZα (fragment): LacZα fragment of β-galactosidase; lacZ fragment
    952..2760    +  CDS            GUS: β-glucuronidase; uidA (or gusA) from E. coli
   2845..2861    -  protein_bind   lac operator: The lac repressor binds to the lac operator to inhibit transcription in E. coli. This inhibition can be relieved by adding lactose or isopropyl-β-D-thiogalactopyranoside (IPTG). lac repressor encoded by lacI
   2869..2899    -  promoter       lac promoter: promoter for the E. coli lac operon
   2914..2935    -  protein_bind   CAP binding site: CAP binding activates transcription in the presence of cAMP. E. coli catabolite activator protein
   2948..3040    -  CDS            lacI (fragment): lac repressor; lacI; The lac repressor binds to the lac operator to inhibit transcription in E. coli. This inhibition can be relieved by adding lactose or isopropyl-β-D-thiogalactopyranoside (IPTG).
   3223..3811    -  rep_origin     ori: high-copy-number ColE1/pMB1/pBR322/pUC origin of replication
   3926..3954    +  promoter       Pc promoter: intI1 (promoter lies within the coding sequence); class 1 integron promoter
   4143..376     +  CDS            aacC1 (across the origin): AACC1_PSEAI - Experimental evidence at protein level: Swiss-Prot protein existence level 1. Responsible for gentamicin resistance and has a limited substrate range. From Pseudomonas aeruginosa.
