[The description below was written by a language model from this plasmid's Addgene catalogue record and pLannotate feature annotations shown in this document.]
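Description:
LI B-E GUSi Koz c3 is a 4,297 nt bacterial cloning vector built on pUC57(Gent), a gentamicin-resistant derivative of pUC57. It belongs to a modular plasmid assembly kit designed for multigene expression, gene silencing and silencing rescue in plants. It replicates in E. coli from a high-copy ColE1/pUC-type origin. Selection is by gentamicin, conferred by the aacC1 aminoglycoside acetyltransferase gene, which spans the sequence numbering origin and lies downstream of a class 1 integron Pc promoter. Remnants of the pUC cloning region flank the insert: a lacZα fragment on one side, and the lac promoter, lac operator, CAP binding site and a lacI fragment on the other. Short rop and bom fragments are also annotated. The recorded M13 forward and reverse sequencing primers are consistent with the insert sitting in this cloning region.

The payload is a synthetic β-glucuronidase (GUS, uidA/gusA) coding sequence described in the record as containing an intron. An intron-bearing GUS is generally used so that reporter activity arises only in eukaryotic plant cells able to splice it, not in the bacteria used for delivery. The feature table annotates a single GUS CDS of about 1.8 kb and does not mark an intron separately. No plant promoter or terminator is annotated, which fits a promoterless building-block module intended to be combined with regulatory parts in later assembly steps. The name suggests a level I module with B–E junction positions and a Kozak context ("Koz"), but the record does not define these terms, the assembly sites or the cloning method. Its apparent use is as a GUS reporter part for assembling plant expression constructs.
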