Addgene plasmid #54455: LI B-E GUSi Koz c3
Depositing lab: Martin Parniske. Publication: A modular plasmid assembly kit for multigene expression, gene silencing and silencing rescue in plants. Binder A, Lambert J, Morbitzer R, Popp C, Ott T, Lahaye T, Parniske M. PLoS One. 2014 Feb 13;9(2):e88218. doi: 10.1371/journal.pone.0088218. eCollection 2014. PubMed 24551083.
Backbone
  Vector backbone: pUC57(Gent)
  Backbone manufacturer: Parniske lab
  Vector type: cloning vector
Growth in bacteria
  Bacterial resistance: Gentamicin, 10 μg/mL
  Growth temperature: 37°C
  Growth strain: DH5alpha
  Copy number: High Copy
Gene/Insert
  Gene/Insert name: beta-glucuronidase (GUS) with intron
  Species: Synthetic
  Cloning method: Unknown
  Sequencing primers: 5′ M13-F20; 3′ M13Rev
Terms and licenses: Academic/Nonprofit Terms; Industry Terms: Not Available to Industry
How to cite: LI B-E GUSi Koz c3 was a gift from Martin Parniske (Addgene plasmid # 54455)
