>Addgene plasmid #54455 | LI B-E GUSi Koz c3 | addgene partial sequence | sequence record 103820 | M13-F20 5'-TGTAAAACGACGGCCAGT-3'
GATATCGGATCCCTGGTCTCATCTGAACAATGTTACGTCCTGTAGAAACCCCAACCCGTGAAATCAAAAA
ACTCGACGGCCTGTGGGCATTCAGTCTGGATCGCGAAAACTGTGGAATTGATCAGCGTTGGTGGGAAAGC
GCGTTACAAGAAAGCCGGGCAATTGCTGTGCCAGGCAGTTTTAACGATCAGTTCGCCGATGCAGATATTC
GTAATTATGCGGGCAACGTCTGGTATCAGCGCGAAGTCTTTATACCGAAAGGTTGGGCAGGCCAGCGTAT
CGTGCTGCGTTTCGATGCGGTCACTCATTACGGCAAAGTGTGGGTCAATAATCAGGAAGTGATGGAGCAT
CAGGGCGGCTATACGCCATTTGAAGCCGATGTCACGCCGTATGTTATTGCCGGGAAAAGTGTACGTATCA
CCGTTTGTGTGAACAACGAACTGAACTGGCAGACTATCCCGCCGGGAATGGTGATTACCGACGAAAACGG
CAAGAAAAAGCAGTCTTACTTCCATGATTTCTTTAACTATGCCGGAATCCATCGCAGCGTAATGCTCTAC
ACCACGCCGAACACCTGGGTGGACGATATCACCGTGGTGACGCATGTCGCGCAAGACTGTAACCACGCGT
CTGTTGACTGGCAGGTGGTGGCCAATGGTGATGTCAGCGTTGAACTGCGTGATGCGGATCAACAGGTGGT
TGCAACTGGACAAGGCACTAGCGGGACTTTGCAAGTGGTGAATCCGCACCTCTGGCAACCGGGTGAAGGT
TATCTCTATGAACTGTGCGTCACAGCCAAAAGCCAGACAGAGTGTGATATCTACCCGCTTCGCGTCGGCA
TCCGGTCAGTGGCAGTGAAGGGCGAACAGTTCCTGA
