>Addgene plasmid #54455 | LI B-E GUSi Koz c3 | addgene partial sequence | sequence record 103841 | M13-Rev 5'-CAGGAAACAGCTATGACC-3'
TCTGCAGTCGACGGGCCCTAGGTCTCAGATTTCATTGTTTGCCTCCCTGCTGCGGTTTTTCACCGAAGTT
CATGCCAGTCCAGCGTTTTTGCAGCAGAAAAGCCGCCGACTTCGGTTTGCGGTCGCGAGTGAAGATCCCT
TTCTTGTTACCGCCAACGCGCAATATGCCTTGCGAGGTCGCAAAATCGGCGAAATTCCATACCTGTTCAC
CGACGACGGCGCTGACGCGATCAAAGACGCGGTGATACATATCCAGCCATGCACACTGATACTCTTCACT
CCACATGTCGGTGTACATTGAGTGCAGCCCGGCTAACGTATCCACGCCGTATTCGGTGATGATAATCGGC
TGATGCAGTTTCTCCTGCCAGGCCAGAAGTTCTTTTTCCAGTACCTTCTCTGCCGTTTCCAAATCGCCGC
TTTGGACATACCATCCGTAATAACGGTTCAGGCACAGCACATCAAAGAGATCGCTGATGGTATCGGTGTG
AGCGTCGCAGAACATTACATTGACGCAGGTGATCGGACGCGTCGGGTCGAGTTTACGCGTTGCTTCCGCC
AGTGGCGCGAAATATTCCCGTGCACCTTGCGGACGGGTATCCGGTTCGTTGGCAATACTCCACATCACCA
CGCTTGGGTGGTTTTTGTCACGCGCTATCAGCTCTTTAATCGCCTGTAAGTGCGCTTGCTGAGTTTCCCC
GTTGACTGCCTCTTCGCTGTACAGTTCTTTCGGCTTGTTGCCCGCTTCGAAACCAATGCCTAAAGAGAGG
TTAAAGCCGACAGCAGCAGTTTCATCAATCACCACGATGCC
